>Addgene plasmid #79275 | pDEST26-C-FLAG | addgene full sequence | sequence record 173859 | Addgene NGS Result
GACTACAAAGACGATGACGACAAGTGAGACGTCATAGCTCTCTCCCTATAGTGAGTCGTATTATAAGCTA
GGCACTGGCCGTCGTTTTACAACGTCGTGACTGGGAAAACTGCTAGCTTGGGATCTTTGTGAAGGAACCT
TACTTCTGTGGTGTGACATAATTGGACAAACTACCTACAGAGATTTAAAGCTCTAAGGTAAATATAAAAT
TTTTAAGTGTATAATGTGTTAAACTAGCTGCATATGCTTGCTGCTTGAGAGTTTTGCTTACTGAGTATGA
TTTATGAAAATATTATACACAGGAGCTAGTGATTCTAATTGTTTGTGTATTTTAGATTCACAGTCCCAAG
GCTCATTTCAGGCCCCTCAGTCCTCACAGTCTGTTCATGATCATAATCAGCCATACCACATTTGTAGAGG
TTTTACTTGCTTTAAAAAACCTCCCACACCTCCCCCTGAACCTGAAACATAAAATGAATGCAATTGTTGT
TGTTAACTTGTTTATTGCAGCTTATAATGGTTACAAATAAAGCAATAGCATCACAAATTTCACAAATAAA
GCATTTTTTTCACTGCATTCTAGTTGTGGTTTGTCCAAACTCATCAATGTATCTTATCATGTCTGGATCG
ATCCTGCATTAATGAATCGGCCAACGCGCGGGGAGAGGCGGTTTGCGTATTGGCTGGCGTAATAGCGAAG
AGGCCCGCACCGATCGCCCTTCCCAACAGTTGCGCAGCCTGAATGGCGAATGGG
[124 nt withheld, positions 755-878]
C
[91 nt withheld, positions 880-970]
A
[49 nt withheld, positions 972-1020]
CCTTTGACGTTGGAGTCCACGTTCTTT
[37 nt withheld, positions 1048-1084]
ACCCTATCTCGGTCTATTCTTTTGATTTATAAGGGATTTTGCCGATTTCGGCCTATTGGTTAAAAAATGA
GCTGATTTAACAAAAATTTAACGCGAATTTTAACAAAATATTAACGCTTACAATTTCCTGATGCGGTATT
TTCTCCTTACGCATCTGTGCGGTATTTCACACCGCATACGCGGATCTGCGCAGCACCATGGCCTGAAATA
ACCTCTGAAAGAGGAACTTGGTTAGGTACCTTCTGAGGCGGAAAGAACCAGCTGTGGAATGTGTGTCAGT
TAGGGTGTGGAAAGTCCCCAGGCTCCCCAGCAGGCAGAAGTATGCAAAGCATGCATCTCAATTAGTCAGC
AACCAGGTGTGGAAAGTCCCCAGGCTCCCCAGCAGGCAGAAGTATGCAAAGCATGCATCTCAATTAGTCA
GCAACCATAGTCCCGCCCCTAACTCCGCCCATCCCGCCCCTAACTCCGCCCAGTTCCGCCCATTCTCCGC
CCCATGGCTGACTAATTTTTTTTATTTATGCAGAGGCCGAGGCCGCCTCGGCCTCTGAGCTATTCCAGAA
GTAGTGAGGAGGCTTTTTTGGAGGCCTAGGCTTTTGCAAAAAGCTTGATTCTTCTGACACAACAGTCTCG
AACTTAAGGCTAGAGCCACCATGATTGAACAAGATGGATTGCACGCAGGTTCTCCGGCCGCTTGGGTGGA
GAGGCTATTCGGCTATGACTGGGCACAACAGACAATCGGCTGCTCTGATGCCGCCGTGTTCCGGCTGTCA
GCGCAGGGGCGCCCGGTTCTTTTTGTCAAGACCGACCTGTCCGGTGCCCTGAATGAACTGCAGGACGAGG
CAGCGCGGCTATCGTGGCTGGCCACGACGGGCGTTCCTTGCGCAGCTGTGCTCGACGTTGTCACTGAAGC
GGGAAGGGACTGGCTGCTATTGGGCGAAGTGCCGGGGCAGGATCTCCTGTCATCTCACCTTGCTCCTGCC
GAGAAAGTATCCATCATGGCTGATGCAATGCGGCGGCTGCATACGCTTGATCCGGCTACCTGCCCATTCG
ACCACCAAGCGAAACATCGCATCGAGCGAGCACGTACTCGGATGGAAGCCGGTCTTGTCGATCAGGATGA
TCTGGACGAAGAGCATCAGGGGCTCGCGCCAGCCGAACTGTTCGCCAGGCTCAAGGCGCGCATGCCCGAC
GGCGAGGATCTCGTCGTGACCCATGGCGATGCCTGCTTGCCGAATATCATGGTGGAAAATGGCCGCTTTT
CTGGATTCATCGACTGTGGCCGGCTGGGTGTGGCGGACCGCTATCAGGACATAGCGTTGGCTACCCGTGA
TATTGCTGAAGAGCTTGGCGGCGAATGGGCTGACCGCTTCCTCGTGCTTTACGGTATCGCCGCTCCCGAT
TCGCAGCGCATCGCCTTCTATCGCCTTCTTGACGAGTTCTTCTGAGCGGGACTCTGGGGTTCGAAATGAC
CGACCAAGCGACGCCCAACCTGCCATCACGATGGCCGCAATAAAATATCTTTATTTTCATTACATCTGTG
TGTTGGTTTTTTGTGTGAATCGATAGCGATAAGGATCCGCGTATGGTGCACTCTCAGTACAATCTGCTCT
GATGCCGCATAGTTAAGCCAGCCCCGACACCCGCCAACACCCGCTGACGCGCCCTGACGGGCTTGTCTGC
TCCCGGCATCCGCTTACAGACAAGCTGTGACCGTCTCCGGGAGCTGCATGTGTCAGAGGTTTTCACCGTC
ATCACCGAAACGCGCGAGACGAAAGGGCCTCGTGATACGCCTATTTTTATAGGTTAATGTCATGATAATA
ATGGTTTCTTAGACGTCAGGTGGCACTTTTCGGGGAAATGTGCGCGGAACCCCTATTTGTTTATTTTTCT
AAATACATTCAAATATGTATCCGCTCATGAGACAATAACCCTGATAAATGCTTCAATAATATTGAAAAAG
GAAGAGTATGAGTATTCAACATTTCCGTGTCGCCCTTATTCCCTTTTTTGCGGCATTTTGCCTTCCTGTT
TTTGCTCACCCAGAAACGCTGGTGAAAGTAAAAGATGCTGAAGATCAGTTGGGTGCACGAGTGGGTTACA
TCGAACTGGATCTCAACAGCGGTAAGATCCTTGAGAGTTTTCGCCCCGAAGAACGTTTTCCAATGATGAG
CACTTTTAAAGTTCTGCTATGTGGCGCGGTATTATCCCGTATTGACGCCGGGCAAGAGCAACTCGGTCGC
CGCATACACTATTCTCAGAATGACTTGGTTGAGTACTCACCAGTCACAGAAAAGCATCTTACGGATGGCA
TGACAGTAAGAGAATTATGCAGTGCTGCCATAACCATGAGTGATAACACTGCGGCCAACTTACTTCTGAC
AACGATCGGAGGACCGAAGGAGCTAACCGCTTTTTTGCACAACATGGGGGATCATGTAACTCGCCTTGAT
CGTTGGGAACCGGAGCTGAATGAAGCCATACCAAACGACGAGCGTGACACCACGATGCCTGTAGCAATGG
CAACAACGTTGCGCAAACTATTAACTGGCGAACTACTTACTCTAGCTTCCCGGCAACAATTAATAGACTG
GATGGAGGCGGATAAAGTTGCAGGACCACTTCTGCGCTCGGCCCTTCCGGCTGGCTGGTTTATTGCTGAT
AAATCTGGAGCCGGTGAGCGTGGGTCTCGCGGTATCATTGCAGCACTGGGGCCAGATGGTAAGCCCTCCC
GTATCGTAGTTATCTACACGACGGGGAGTCAGGCAACTATGGATGAACGAAATAGACAGATCGCTGAGAT
AGGTGCCTCACTGATTAAGCATTGGTAACTGTCAGACCAAGTTTACTCATATATACTTTAGATTGATTTA
AAACTTCATTTTTAATTTAAAAGGATCTAGGTGAAGATCCTTTTTGATAATCTCATGACCAAAATCCCTT
AACGTGAGTTTTCGTTCCACTGAGCGTCAGACCCCGTAGAAAAGATCAAAGGATCTTCTTGAGATCCTTT
TTTTCTGCGCGTAATCTGCTGCTTGCAAACAAAAAAACCACCGCTACCAGCGGTGGTTTGTTTGCCGGAT
CAAGAGCTACCAACTCTTTTTCCGAAGGTAACTGGCTTCAGCAGAGCGCAGATACCAAATACTGTTCTTC
TAGTGTAGCCGTAGTTAGGCCACCACTTCAAGAACTCTGTAGCACCGCCTACATACCTCGCTCTGCTAAT
CCTGTTACCAGTGGCTGCTGCCAGTGGCGATAAGTCGTGTCTTACCGGGTTGGACTCAAGACGATAGTTA
CCGGATAAGGCGCAGCGGTCGGGCTGAACGGGGGGTTCGTGCACACAGCCCAGCTTGGAGCGAACGACCT
ACACCGAACTGAGATACCTACAGCGTGAGCTATGAGAAAGCGCCACGCTTCCCGAAGGGAGAAAGGCGGA
CAGGTATCCGGTAAGCGGCAGGGTCGGAACAGGAGAGCGCACGAGGGAGCTTCCAGGGGGAAACGCCTGG
TATCTTTATAGTCCTGTCGGGTTTCGCCACCTCTGACTTGAGCGTCGATTTTTGTGATGCTCGTCAGGGG
GGCGGAGCCTATGGAAAAACGCCAGCAACGCGGCCTTTTTACGGTTCCTGGCCTTTTGCTGGCCTTTTGC
TCACATGTTCTTTCCTGCGTTATCCCCTGATTCTGTGGATAACCGTATTACCGCCTTTGAGTGAGCTGAT
ACCGCTCGCCGCAGCCGAACGACCGAGCGCAGCGAGTCAGTGAGCGAGGAAGCGGAAGAGCGCCCAATAC
GCAAACCGCCTCTCCCCGCGCGTTGGCCGATTCATTAATGCAGAGCTTGCAATTCGCGCTTTTTCAATAT
TATTGAAGCATTTATCAGGGTTATTGTCTCATGAGCGGATACATATTTGAATGTATTTAGAAAAATAAAC
AAATAGGGGTTCCGCGCACATTTCCCCGAAAAGTGCCACCTGACGTCTAAGAAACCATTATTATCATGAC
ATTAACCTATAAAAATAGGCGTATTACGAGGCCCTTTCACGCATTAGATGCATGTCGTTACATAACTTAC
GGTAAATGGCCCGCCTGGCTGACCGCCCAACGACCCCCGCCCATTGACGTCAATAATGACGTATGTTCCC
ATAGTAACGCCAATAGGGACTTTCCATTGACGTCAATGGGTGGAGTATTTACGGTAAACTGCCCACTTGG
CAGTACATCAAGTGTATCATATGCCAAGTACGCCCCCTATTGACGTCAATGACGGTAAATGGCCCGCCTG
GCATTATGCCCAGTACATGACCTTATGGGACTTTCCTACTTGGCAGTACATCTACGTATTAGTCATCGCT
ATTACCATGGTGATGCGGTTTTGGCAGTACATCAATGGGCGTGGATAGCGGTTTGACTCACGGGGATTTC
CAAGTCTCCACCCCATTGACGTCAATGGGAGTTTGTTTTGGCACCAAAATCAACGGGACTTTCCAAAATG
TCGTAACAACTCCGCCCCATTGACGCAAATGGGCGGTAGGCGTGTACGGTGGGAGGTCTATATAAGCAGA
GCTCGTTTAGTGAACCGTCAGATCGCCTGGAGACGCCATCCACGCTGTTTTGACCTCCATAGAAGACACC
GGGACCGATCCAGCCTCCGGACTCTAGCCTAGGCCGCGGACCATGGCGTACTACCATCACCATCACCATC
ACTCTAGATCAACAAGTTTGTACAAAAAAGCTGAACGAGAAACGTAAAATGATATAAATATCAATATATT
AAATTAGATTTTGCATAAAAAACAGACTACATAATACTGTAAAACACAACATATCCAGTCACTATGGCGG
CCGCATTAGGCACCCCAGGCTTTACACTTTATGCTTCCGGCTCGTATAATGTGTGGATTTTGAGTTAGGA
TCCGTCGAGATTTTCAGGAGCTAAGGAAGCTAAAATGGAGAAAAAAATCACTGGATATACCACCGTTGAT
ATATCCCAATGGCATCGTAAAGAACATTTTGAGGCATTTCAGTCAGTTGCTCAATGTACCTATAACCAGA
CCGTTCAGCTGGATATTACGGCCTTTTTAAAGACCGTAAAGAAAAATAAGCACAAGTTTTATCCGGCCTT
TATTCACATTCTTGCCCGCCTGATGAATGCTCATCCGGAATTCCGTATGGCAATGAAAGACGGTGAGCTG
GTGATATGGGATAGTGTTCACCCTTGTTACACCGTTTTCCATGAGCAAACTGAAACGTTTTCATCGCTCT
GGAGTGAATACCACGACGATTTCCGGCAGTTTCTACACATATATTCGCAAGATGTGGCGTGTTACGGTGA
AAACCTGGCCTATTTCCCTAAAGGGTTTATTGAGAATATGTTTTTCGTCTCAGCCAATCCCTGGGTGAGT
TTCACCAGTTTTGATTTAAACGTGGCCAATATGGACAACTTCTTCGCCCCCGTTTTCACCATGGGCAAAT
ATTATACGCAAGGCGACAAGGTGCTGATGCCGCTGGCGATTCAGGTTCATCATGCCGTTTGTGATGGCTT
CCATGTCGGCAGAATGCTTAATGAATTACAACAGTACTGCGATGAGTGGCAGGGCGGGGCGTAAAGATCT
GGATCCGGCTTACTAAAAGCCAGATAACAGTATGCGTATTTGCGCGCTGATTTTTGCGGTATAAGAATAT
ATACTGATATGTATACCCGAAGTATGTCAAAAAGAGGTATGCTATGAAGCAGCGTATTACAGTGACAGTT
GACAGCGACAGCTATCAGTTGCTCAAGGCATATATGATGTCAATATCTCCGGTCTGGTAAGCACAACCAT
GCAGAATGAAGCCCGTCGTCTGCGTGCCGAACGCTGGAAAGCGGAAAATCAGGAAGGGATGGCTGAGGTC
GCCCGGTTTATTGAAATGAACGGCTCTTTTGCTGACGAGAACAGGGGCTGGTGAAATGCAGTTTAAGGTT
TACACCTATAAAAGAGAGAGCCGTTATCGTCTGTTTGTGGATGTACAGAGTGATATTATTGACACGCCCG
GGCGACGGATGGTGATCCCCCTGGCCAGTGCACGTCTGCTGTCAGATAAAGTCTCCCGTGAACTTTACCC
GGTGGTGCATATCGGGGATGAAAGCTGGCGCATGATGACCACCGATATGGCCAGTGTGCCGGTCTCCGTT
ATCGGGGAAGAAGTGGCTGATCTCAGCCACCGCGAAAATGACATCAAAAACGCCATTAACCTGATGTTCT
GGGGAATATAAATGTCAGGCTCCCTTATACACAGCCAGTCTGCAGGTCGACCATAGTGACTGGATATGTT
GTGTTTTACAGTATTATGTAGTCTGTTTTTTATGCAAAATCTAATTTAATATATTGATATTTATATCATT
TTACGTTTCTCGTTCAGCTTTCTTGTACAAAGTGGTT
Features (pLannotate 1.2.2; 30 found; start..end, strand, type, name):
     45..63      -  promoter       T7 promoter: promoter for bacteriophage T7 RNA polymerase
     73..110     +  CDS            lacZα (fragment): LacZα fragment of β-galactosidase; lacZ fragment
    122..236     +  intron         large T intron (fragment): SV40 (simian virus 40) large T antigen intron
    310..335     +  intron         small t intron (fragment): SV40 (simian virus 40) small t antigen intron
    335..472     +  CDS            large T antigen (fragment): large T antigen from SV40 (simian virus 40)
    495..629     +  polyA_signal   SV40 poly(A) signal: SV40 polyadenylation signal
    634..683     -  CDS            lacI (fragment): lac repressor; lacI; The lac repressor binds to the lac operator to inhibit transcription in E. coli. This inhibition can be relieved by adding lactose or isopropyl-β-D-thiogalactopyranoside (IPTG).
    683..750     +  CDS            lacZα (fragment): LacZα fragment of β-galactosidase; lacZ fragment
    755..1183    +  rep_origin     f1 ori (sequence partly withheld): f1 bacteriophage origin of replication; arrow indicates direction of (+) strand synthesis
   1211..1262    -  misc_feature   bom (fragment): basis of mobility region from pBR322
   1327..1684    +  promoter       SV40 promoter: SV40 enhancer and early promoter
   1735..2526    +  CDS            neo: KKA2_KLEPN - Also known as kan, nptII. Experimental evidence at protein level: Swiss-Prot protein existence level 1. Resistance to kanamycin, neomycin, paromomycin, ribostamycin, butirosin and gentamicin B. From Klebsiella pneumoniae.
   2593..2641    +  polyA_signal   poly(A) signal: synthetic polyadenylation signal
   2661..2715    -  misc_feature   bom (fragment): basis of mobility region from pBR322
   2817..2852    -  CDS            rop (fragment): Rop protein, which maintains plasmids at low copy number; rop
   2947..3051    +  promoter       AmpR promoter: bla
   3052..3912    +  CDS            AmpR: β-lactamase; bla; confers resistance to ampicillin, carbenicillin, and related antibiotics
   4083..4671    +  rep_origin     ori: high-copy-number ColE1/pMB1/pBR322/pUC origin of replication
   4854..4907    +  CDS            lacI (fragment): lac repressor; lacI; The lac repressor binds to the lac operator to inhibit transcription in E. coli. This inhibition can be relieved by adding lactose or isopropyl-β-D-thiogalactopyranoside (IPTG).
   4923..5020    -  promoter       AmpR promoter: bla
   5130..5433    +  enhancer       CMV enhancer: human cytomegalovirus immediate early enhancer
   5434..5637    +  promoter       CMV promoter: human cytomegalovirus (CMV) immediate early promoter
   5757..5776    +  CDS            8xHis (fragment): 8xHis affinity tag
   5786..5910    +  protein_bind   attR1: mutant version of attR; recombination site for the Gateway® LR reaction LR Clonase™
   5935..5965    +  promoter       lac UV5 promoter: E. coli lac promoter with an "up" mutation
   5989..6018    +  promoter       cat promoter (fragment): promoter of the E. coli cat gene encoding chloramphenicol acetyltransferase
   6019..6678    +  CDS            CmR: chloramphenicol acetyltransferase; cat; confers resistance to chloramphenicol
   6857..7015    +  CDS            ccdA (fragment): CCDA_ECO57 - Also known as H, letA. Experimental evidence at protein level: Swiss-Prot protein existence level 1. Antitoxin component of a type II toxin-antitoxin (TA) system which inhibits the post-segregational killing (PSK) of plasmid-free cells, also referred to as a plasmid addiction system. Binds to and blocks the activity of CcdB; will also remove bound CcdB protein from the CcdB-GyrA complex by forming a CcdA-CcdB complex, a process termed rejuvenation. Functions as a transcriptional corepressor for the ccdAB operon, repression also requires CcdB (By similarity). From Escherichia coli
   7020..7322    +  CDS            ccdB: CCDB_ECOLI - Also known as G, letB, letD. Experimental evidence at protein level: Swiss-Prot protein existence level 1. Toxic component of a type II toxin-antitoxin (TA) system, functioning in plasmid maintainence. Responsible for the post- segregational killing (PSK) of plasmid-free cells, also referred to as a plasmid addiction system. Half-life of over 2 hours. Cell killing by CcdB is accompanied by filamentation, defects in chromosome and plasmid segregation, defects in cell division, formation of anucleate cells, decreased DNA synthesis and plasmid loss. Interferes with the activity of DN
   7366..7490    -  protein_bind   attR2: mutant version of attR; recombination site for the Gateway® LR reaction LR Clonase™
