[The description below was written by a language model from this plasmid's Addgene catalogue record and pLannotate feature annotations shown in this document.]
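Description:
pDEST26-C-FLAG is a Gateway destination vector for mammalian expression, built on the Invitrogen pDEST26 backbone (about 7.5 kb) and modified by restriction cloning of a short 44 bp FLAG-encoding segment between AatII and BsrGI sites, so that genes recombined into it can be expressed with a C-terminal FLAG epitope. In bacteria it replicates from a high-copy ColE1/pUC-type origin and also carries an f1 origin. It is selected with ampicillin (β-lactamase) together with chloramphenicol, the latter resistance residing inside the Gateway cassette. Because that cassette also encodes the CcdB toxin, the empty vector has to be maintained in a ccdB-tolerant strain.

The expression unit consists of the human CMV immediate-early enhancer and promoter, followed by a histidine-tag fragment inherited from the parental vector. Next comes the attR1–CmR–ccdB–attR2 cassette, and downstream lie SV40 small t/large T intron fragments and the SV40 polyadenylation signal. An LR recombination with an entry clone replaces the CmR/ccdB segment with the gene of interest. Loss of ccdB then provides counter-selection against unrecombined vector in standard E. coli strains. The automated annotation does not call the FLAG sequence itself, so its exact position and reading frame relative to attR2 cannot be confirmed from the feature table. The record also does not say whether the upstream His tag remains in frame with inserted genes. A separate SV40 early promoter drives the neomycin phosphotransferase gene with a synthetic poly(A) signal, allowing G418 selection of stably transfected mammalian cells. The plasmid serves as a general tool for producing FLAG-tagged proteins in mammalian cells for detection or immunoprecipitation.
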