Addgene plasmid #79275: pDEST26-C-FLAG
Purpose: Destination vector containing a C-terminal FLAG tag
Depositing lab: Rita Shiang. Depositing organization: Virginia Commonwealth University. Publication: A homozygous mutation in a novel zinc-finger protein, ERIS, is responsible for Wolfram syndrome 2. Amr S, Heisey C, Zhang M, Xia XJ, Shows KH, Ajlouni K, Pandya A, Satin LS, El-Shanti H, Shiang R. Am J Hum Genet. 2007 Oct;81(4):673-83. Epub 2007 Aug 20. 10.1086/520961 PubMed 17846994.
Backbone
  Vector backbone: pDEST26
  Backbone manufacturer: Invitrogen
  Backbone size w/o insert (bp): 7500
  Vector type: Mammalian Expression
  Selectable markers: Neomycin (select with G418)
Growth in bacteria
  Bacterial resistance: Chloramphenicol and Ampicillin, 25 & 100 μg/mL
  Growth temperature: 37°C
  Growth strain: ccdB Survival
  Copy number: High Copy
Gene/Insert
  Gene/Insert name: FLAG
  Insert size (bp): 44
  Promoter: CMV
  Cloning method: Restriction Enzyme; 5′ cloning site AatII (unknown if destroyed); 3′ cloning site BsrGI (unknown if destroyed)
  Sequencing primers: 5′ ccdB-Fwd; 3′ M13-F20
Terms and licenses: Academic/Nonprofit Terms; Industry Terms
How to cite: pDEST26-C-FLAG was a gift from Rita Shiang (Addgene plasmid # 79275 ; http://n2t.net/addgene:79275 ; RRID:Addgene_79275)
